Addgene plasmid #73313: pJK137
Purpose: Encodes Crepis alpina delta-12 fatty acid acetylenase (vFAD2) with c-myc tag and His6-tag
Depositing lab: T. J. Kappock. Depositing organization: Washington University in Saint Louis.
Backbone
  Vector backbone: pPICZA
  Backbone size w/o insert (bp): 3329
  Total vector size (bp): 4717
  Vector type: Yeast Expression
  Selectable markers: Zeocin
Growth in bacteria
  Bacterial resistance: Bleocin (Zeocin), 50 μg/mL
  Growth temperature: 37°C
  Growth strain: DH5alpha
  Copy number: Unknown
Gene/Insert
  Gene/Insert name: delta-12 fatty acid acetylenase (alt name: vFAD2)
  Species: Crepis alpina
  Mutation: synthetic gene
  GenBank ID: ABC00769.1
  Promoter: 5'-AOX1
  Tag / fusion protein: c-myc (C terminal on backbone); His6 (C terminal on backbone)
  Cloning method: Restriction Enzyme; 5′ cloning site XhoI (not destroyed); 3′ cloning site ApaI (not destroyed)
  Sequencing primers: 5′ 5'-AOX1 primer; 3′ 3'-AOX primer
Terms and licenses: Academic/Nonprofit Terms; Industry Terms: Not Available to Industry
How to cite: pJK137 was a gift from T. J. Kappock (Addgene plasmid # 73313 ; http://n2t.net/addgene:73313 ; RRID:Addgene_73313)
