[The description below was written by a language model from this plasmid's Addgene catalogue record and pLannotate feature annotations shown in this document.]
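Description:
pJK137 is a Pichia pastoris (Komagataella phaffii) expression plasmid built on the pPICZA backbone that carries a synthetic gene for the Crepis alpina delta-12 fatty acid acetylenase (vFAD2). This enzyme is a FAD2-type desaturase variant that converts the delta-12 double bond of linoleic acid into a triple bond during crepenynic acid biosynthesis. The coding sequence was inserted between XhoI and ApaI sites, both retained. It lies downstream of the methanol-inducible AOX1 promoter and upstream of the AOX1 transcription terminator. According to the catalogue entry, the insert is fused in frame to the backbone's C-terminal c-myc epitope and His6 tag, which allow immunodetection and metal-affinity purification. The automated annotation detects only the 6xHis stretch (labelled as a fragment of a composite tag) just after the acetylenase reading frame and does not call the c-myc epitope separately. A short AOX1 coding fragment annotated ahead of the terminator appears to be part of the native AOX1 3' region rather than an expressed element.

Selection in both hosts depends on a single Sh ble (BleoR) gene conferring Zeocin resistance. It is driven by the S. cerevisiae TEF1 promoter for expression in yeast and by the synthetic EM7 promoter for expression in E. coli, and it ends with the CYC1 terminator. A high-copy ColE1/pUC-type origin supports propagation in E. coli. No yeast replication origin is annotated, consistent with pPICZ-type vectors that are maintained by integration into the Pichia genome through the AOX1 homology. The depositor's full sequence is 4,442 nt, whereas the catalogue lists a total size of 4,717 bp, and the record does not explain this discrepancy. The plasmid is suited to methanol-induced production of tagged acetylenase for biochemical study.
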