Features (pLannotate 1.2.2; 10 found; start..end, strand, type, name):
      2..940     +  promoter       AOX1 promoter: Pichia pastoris AOX1; inducible promoter, regulated by methanol
    991..2115    +  CDS            FAD12_CREAL: Experimental evidence at protein level: Swiss-Prot protein existence level 1. Changes the delta-12 double bond of linoleic acid into a triple bond in the biosynthesis of crepenynic acid. From Crepis alpina (Hawksbeard).
   2170..2187    +  CDS            capTEV™ (fragment): composite tag for in vivo biotinylation, TEV protease cleavage, and 6xHis tagging
   2197..2262    +  CDS            AOX1 (fragment): ALOX1_KOMPC - Experimental evidence at protein level: Swiss-Prot protein existence level 1. Major isoform of alcohol oxidase, which catalyzes the oxidation of methanol to formaldehyde and hydrogen peroxide, the first step in the methanol utilization pathway of methylotrophic yeasts. From Komagataella phaffii (strain ATCC 76273 / CBS 7435 / CECT 11047 / NRRL Y-11430 / Wegner 21-1) (Yeast) (Pichia pastoris).
   2266..2512    +  terminator     AOX1 terminator: Pichia pastoris AOX1; transcription terminator for AOX1
   2527..2938    +  promoter       TEF1 promoter: S. cerevisiae TEF1; promoter for EF-1α
   2946..2993    +  promoter       EM7 promoter: synthetic bacterial promoter&nbsp
   3012..3386    +  CDS            BleoR: antibiotic-binding protein; Sh ble from Streptoalloteichus hindustanus; confers resistance to bleomycin, phleomycin, and Zeocin™
   3452..3699    +  terminator     CYC1 terminator: S. cerevisiae CYC1; transcription terminator for CYC1
   3774..4362    -  rep_origin     ori: high-copy-number ColE1/pMB1/pBR322/pUC origin of replication
>Addgene plasmid #73313 | pJK137 | depositor full sequence | sequence record 135010 | pJK137 sequence 4442 bps
AGATCTAACATCCAAAGACGAAAGGTTGAATGAAACCTTTTTGCCATCCGACATCCACAGGTCCATTCTC
ACACATAAGTGCCAAACGCAACAGGAGGGGATACACTAGCAGCAGACCGTTGCAAACGCAGGACCTCCAC
TCCTCTTCTCCTCAACACCCACTTTTGCCATCGAAAAACCAGCCCAGTTATTGGGCTTGATTGGAGCTCG
CTCATTCCAATTCCTTCTATTAGGCTACTAACACCATGACTTTATTAGCCTGTCTATCCTGGCCCCCCTG
GCGAGGTTCATGTTTGTTTATTTCCGAATGCAACAAGCTCCGCATTACACCCGAACATCACTCCAGATGA
GGGCTTTCTGAGTGTGGGGTCAAATAGTTTCATGTTCCCCAAATGGCCCAAAACTGACAGTTTAAACGCT
GTCTTGGAACCTAATATGACAAAAGCGTGATCTCATCCAAGATGAACTAAGTTTGGTTCGTTGAAATGCT
AACGGCCAGTTGGTCAAAAAGAAACTTCCAAAAGTCGGCATACCGTTTGTCTTGTTTGGTATTGATTGAC
GAATGCTCAAAAATAATCTCATTAATGCTTAGCGCAGTCTCTCTATCGCTTCTGAACCCCGGTGCACCTG
TGCCGAAACGCAAATGGGGAAACACCCGCTTTTTGGATGATTATGCATTGTCTCCACATTGTATGCTTCC
AAGATTCTGGTGGGAATACTGCTGATAGCCTAACGTTCATGATCAAAATTTAACTGTTCTAACCCCTACT
TGACAGCAATATATAAACAGAAGGAAGCTGCCCTGTCTTAAACCTTTTTTTTTATCATCATTATTAGCTT
ACTTTCATAATTGCGACTGGTTCCAATTGACAAGCTTTTGATTTTAACGACTTTTAACGACAACTTGAGA
AGATCAAAAAACAACTAATTATTCGAAACGAGGAATTCACGTGGCCCAGCCGGCCGTCTCGGATCGGTAC
CTCGAGATCCATGGGTGGTGGCGGCCGCGGTAGAACTTCTCAAAAACCGTTGATGGAGCGTGTTTCTGTC
GACCCGCCGTTCACCGTGTCTGACCTGAAACAAGCTATCCCGCCACACTGTTTCAAGCGTTCTGTGATCA
GATCTTCTTACTACATCGTACACGACGCGATAATCGCTTACATTTTCTACTTCCTGGCTGACAAATACAT
CCCTATTCTGCCAGCCCCGCTAGCCTACCTAGCTTGGCCGCTGTATTGGTTCTGTCAAGCTTCTATCCTG
ACCGGTCTGTGGGTAATCGGCCACGAGTGCGGTCACCACGCGTTCTCTGACTACCAGTGGGTAGACGACA
CCGTTGGTTTCATTTTGCACTCTTTCCTAATGACTCCATACTTCAGCTGGAAATACTCTCACCGTAACCA
CCACGCTAACACGAATTCTCTGGACAACGATGAGGTTTACATCCCGAAATCTAAAGCCAAAGTAGCTCTG
TACTATAAAGTTCTGAACCACCCCCCGGGTCGTTTATTAATCATGTTCATCACCTTCACTTTAGGTTTCC
CATTATACCTCTTCACCAACATCTCTGGTAAAAAATACGAGCGTTTCGCTAACCACTTCGATCCGATGAG
TCCAATCTTCAAGGAGAGAGAGAGATTCCAGGTTCTGCTGTCCGACCTAGGTCTACTAGCTGTTTTATAC
GGTGTTAAATTGGCTGTTGCTGCTAAGGGTGCCGCTTGGGTAACCTGCATCTATGGGATCCCGGTTCTAG
GCGTGTTCATCTTCTTCGATATCATCACTTACCTGCACCACACCCACCTGTCCTTGCCACACTACGACTC
TTCTGAGTGGAACTGGCTGCGTGGAGCTCTATCTACCATCGACAGAGACTTCGGTTTCCTGAACTCTGTT
CTGCACGATGTTACCCACACCCACGTAATGCATCACTTGTTCAGCTACATCCCGCACTACCACGCTAAGG
AGGCTAGAGACGCTATCAACACTGTTCTGGGCGACTTCTACAAAATCGATAGAACTCCAATATTGAAAGC
CATGTGGCGTGAGGCTAAGGAGTGCATCTTCATCGAGCCAGAGAAAGGCAGAGAGTCTAAAGGTGTTTAC
TGGTACAACAAATTCGCGGGGCCCGAACAAAAACTCATCTCAGAAGAGGATCTGAATAGCGCCGTCGACC
ATCATCATCATCATCATTGAGTTTTAGCCTTAGACATGACTGTTCCTCAGTTCAAGTTGGGCACTTACGA
GAAGACCGGTCTTGCTAGATTCTAATCAAGAGGATGTCAGAATGCCATTTGCCTGAGAGATGCAGGCTTC
ATTTTTGATACTTTTTTATTTGTAACCTATATAGTATAGGATTTTTTTTGTCATTTTGTTTCTTCTCGTA
CGAGCTTGCTCCTGATCAGCCTATCTCGCAGCTGATGAATATCTTGTGGTAGGGGTTTGGGAAAATCATT
CGAGTTTGATGTTTTTCTTGGTATTTCCCACTCCTCTTCAGAGTACAGAAGATTAAGTGAGACCTTCGTT
TGTGCGGATCCCCCACACACCATAGCTTCAAAATGTTTCTACTCCTTTTTTACTCTTCCAGATTTTCTCG
GACTCCGCGCATCGCCGTACCACTTCAAAACACCCAAGCACAGCATACTAAATTTTCCCTCTTTCTTCCT
CTAGGGTGTCGTTAATTACCCGTACTAAAGGTTTGGAAAAGAAAAAAGAGACCGCCTCGTTTCTTTTTCT
TCGTCGAAAAAGGCAATAAAAATTTTTATCACGTTTCTTTTTCTTGAAATTTTTTTTTTTAGTTTTTTTC
TCTTTCAGTGACCTCCATTGATATTTAAGTTAATAAACGGTCTTCAATTTCTCAAGTTTCAGTTTCATTT
TTCTTGTTCTATTACAACTTTTTTTACTTCTTGTTCATTAGAAAGAAAGCATAGCAATCTAATCTAAGGG
GCGGTGTTGACAATTAATCATCGGCATAGTATATCGGCATAGTATAATACGACAAGGTGAGGAACTAAAC
CATGGCCAAGTTGACCAGTGCCGTTCCGGTGCTCACCGCGCGCGACGTCGCCGGAGCGGTCGAGTTCTGG
ACCGACCGGCTCGGGTTCTCCCGGGACTTCGTGGAGGACGACTTCGCCGGTGTGGTCCGGGACGACGTGA
CCCTGTTCATCAGCGCGGTCCAGGACCAGGTGGTGCCGGACAACACCCTGGCCTGGGTGTGGGTGCGCGG
CCTGGACGAGCTGTACGCCGAGTGGTCGGAGGTCGTGTCCACGAACTTCCGGGACGCCTCCGGGCCGGCC
ATGACCGAGATCGGCGAGCAGCCGTGGGGGCGGGAGTTCGCCCTGCGCGACCCGGCCGGCAACTGCGTGC
ACTTCGTGGCCGAGGAGCAGGACTGACACGTCCGACGGCGGCCCACGGGTCCCAGGCCTCGGAGATCCGT
CCCCCTTTTCCTTTGTCGATATCATGTAATTAGTTATGTCACGCTTACATTCACGCCCTCCCCCCACATC
CGCTCTAACCGAAAAGGAAGGAGTTAGACAACCTGAAGTCTAGGTCCCTATTTATTTTTTTATAGTTATG
TTAGTATTAAGAACGTTATTTATATTTCAAATTTTTCTTTTTTTTCTGTACAGACGCGTGTACGCATGTA
ACATTATACTGAAAACCTTGCTTGAGAAGGTTTTGGGACGCTCGAAGGCTTTAATTTGCAAGCTGGAGAC
CAACATGTGAGCAAAAGGCCAGCAAAAGGCCAGGAACCGTAAAAAGGCCGCGTTGCTGGCGTTTTTCCAT
AGGCTCCGCCCCCCTGACGAGCATCACAAAAATCGACGCTCAAGTCAGAGGTGGCGAAACCCGACAGGAC
TATAAAGATACCAGGCGTTTCCCCCTGGAAGCTCCCTCGTGCGCTCTCCTGTTCCGACCCTGCCGCTTAC
CGGATACCTGTCCGCCTTTCTCCCTTCGGGAAGCGTGGCGCTTTCTCAATGCTCACGCTGTAGGTATCTC
AGTTCGGTGTAGGTCGTTCGCTCCAAGCTGGGCTGTGTGCACGAACCCCCCGTTCAGCCCGACCGCTGCG
CCTTATCCGGTAACTATCGTCTTGAGTCCAACCCGGTAAGACACGACTTATCGCCACTGGCAGCAGCCAC
TGGTAACAGGATTAGCAGAGCGAGGTATGTAGGCGGTGCTACAGAGTTCTTGAAGTGGTGGCCTAACTAC
GGCTACACTAGAAGGACAGTATTTGGTATCTGCGCTCTGCTGAAGCCAGTTACCTTCGGAAAAAGAGTTG
GTAGCTCTTGATCCGGCAAACAAACCACCGCTGGTAGCGGTGGTTTTTTTGTTTGCAAGCAGCAGATTAC
GCGCAGAAAAAAAGGATCTCAAGAAGATCCTTTGATCTTTTCTACGGGGTCTGACGCTCAGTGGAACGAA
AACTCACGTTAAGGGATTTTGGTCATGAGATC
