>Addgene plasmid #73313 | pJK137 | addgene partial sequence | sequence record 138884 | pBR322ori-3 5'-tttgtttgcaagcagcagat-3'
TTTGATCTTTTCTACGGGGTCTGACGCTCAGTGGAACGAAAACTCACGTTAAGGGATTTTGGTCATGAGA
TCAGATCTAACATCCAAAGACGAAAGGTTGAATGAAACCTTTTTGCCATCCGACATCCACAGGTCCATTC
TCACACATAAGTGCCAAACGCAACAGGAGGGGATACACTAGCAGCAGACCGTTGCAAACGCAGGACCTCC
ACTCCTCTTCTCCTCAACACCCACTTTTGCCATCGAAAAACCAGCCCAGTTATTGGGCTTGATTGGAGCT
CGCTCATTCCAATTCCTTCTATTAGGCTACTAACACCATGACTTTATTAGCCTGTCTATCCTGGCCCCCC
TGGCGAGGTTCATGTTTGTTTATTTCCGAATGCAACAAGCTCCGCATTACACCCGAACATCACTCCAGAT
GAGGGCTTTCTGAGTGTGGGGTCAAATAGTTTCATGTTCCCCAAATGGCCCAAAACTGACAGTTTAAACG
CTGTCTTGGAACCTAATATGACAAAAGCGTGATCTCATCCAAGATGAACTAAGTTTGGTTCGTTGAAATG
CTAACGGCCAGTTGGTCAAAAAGAAACTTCCAAAAGTCGGCATACCGTTTGTCTTGTTTGGTATTGATTG
ACGAATGCTCAAAAATAATCTCATTAATGCTTAGCGCAGTCTCTCTATCGCTTCTGAACCCCGGTGCACC
TGTGCCGAAACGCAAATGGGGAAACACCCGCTTTTTGGATGATTATGCATTGTCTCCACATTGTATGCTT
CCAAGATTCTGGTGGGAATACTGCTGATAGCCTAACGTTCATGATCAAAATTTAACTGTTCTAACCCCTA
CTTGACAGCAATATATAAACAGAAGGAAGCTGCCCTGTCTTAAACCTTTTTTTTTATCATCATTATTAGC
TTACTTTCATAATTGCGACTGGTTCCAATTGACAAGCTTTTGATTTTAACGACTTTTAACGACAACTTGA
GAAGATCAAAAAACAACTAATTATTCGAAACGAGGAATTCACGTGGCCCAGCCGGC
