>Addgene plasmid #73313 | pJK137 | addgene partial sequence | sequence record 138885 | 3_AOX1_primer 5'-gcaaatggcattctgacatcc-3'
TTCTCGTAAGTGCCCAACTTGAACTGAGGAACAGTCATGTCTAAGGCTAAAACTCAATGATGATGATGAT
GATGGTCGACGGCGCTATTCAGATCCTCTTCTGAGATGAGTTTTTGTTCGGGCCCCGCGAATTTGTTGTA
CCAGTAAACACCTTTAGACTCTCTGCCTTTCTCTGGCTCGATGAAGATGCACTCCTTAGCCTCACGCCAC
ATGGCTTTCAATATTGGAGTTCTATCGATTTTGTAGAAGTCGCCCAGAACAGTGTTGATAGCGTCTCTAG
CCTCCTTAGCGTGGTAGTGCGGGATGTAGCTGAACAAGTGATGCATTACGTGGGTGTGGGTAACATCGTG
CAGAACAGAGTTCAGGAAACCGAAGTCTCTGTCGATGGTAGATAGAGCTCCACGCAGCCAGTTCCACTCA
GAAGAGTCGTAGTGTGGCAAGGACAGGTGGGTGTGGTGCAGGTAAGTGATGATATCGAAGAAGATGAACA
CGCCTAGAACCGGGATCCCATAGATGCAGGTTACCCAAGCGGCACCCTTAGCAGCAACAGCCAATTTAAC
ACCGTATAAAACAGCTAGTAGACCTAGGTCGGACAGCAGAACCTGGAATCTCTCTCTCTCCTTGAAGATT
GGACTCATCGGATCGAAGTGGTTAGCGAAACGCTCGTATTTTTTACCAGAGATGTTGGTGAAGAGGTATA
ATGGGAAACCTAAAGTGAAGGTGATGAACATGATTAATAAACGACCCGGGGGGTGGTTCAGAACTTTATA
GTACAGAGCTACTTTGGCTTTAGATTTCGGGATGTAAACCTCATCGTTGTCCAGAGAATTCGTGTTAGCG
TGGTGGTTACGGTGAGAGTATTTCCAGCTGAAGTATGGAGTCATTAGGAAAGAGTGCAAAATGAAACCAA
CGGTGTCGTCTACCC
